Addgene plasmid #191882: pET28 thermo.9
Purpose: Encodes a GFP design, thermo.9
Depositing lab: Sarel Fleishman. Depositing organization: Weizmann Institute of Science. Publication: Designed active-site library reveals thousands of functional GFP variants. Weinstein JY, Marti-Gomez C, Lipsh-Sokolik R, Hoch SY, Liebermann D, Nevo R, Weissman H, Petrovich-Kopitman E, Margulies D, Ivankov D, McCandlish DM, Fleishman SJ. Nat Commun. 2023 May 20;14(1):2890. doi: 10.1038/s41467-023-38099-z. PubMed 37210560.
Backbone
  Vector backbone: pET28
  Backbone size w/o insert (bp): 5209
  Vector type: Bacterial Expression
Growth in bacteria
  Bacterial resistance: Kanamycin, 50 μg/mL
  Growth temperature: 37°C
  Growth strain: DH5alpha
  Copy number: High Copy
Gene/Insert
  Gene/Insert name: thermo.9
  Species: Aequorea victoria
  Insert size (bp): 747
  Mutation: T167V T203H E222Q
  Promoter: T7
  Tag / fusion protein: His Tag (N terminal on insert)
  Cloning method: Restriction Enzyme; 5′ cloning site BsaI (destroyed during cloning); 3′ cloning site BsaI (destroyed during cloning)
  Sequencing primers: 5′ TAATACGACTCACTATAGGG; 3′ gctagttattgctcagcgg
Terms and licenses: Academic/Nonprofit Terms; Industry Terms: Not Available to Industry
Depositor comments: Design created by the htFuncLib algorithm
How to cite: pET28 thermo.9 was a gift from Sarel Fleishman (Addgene plasmid # 191882 ; http://n2t.net/addgene:191882 ; RRID:Addgene_191882)
