[The description below was written by a language model from this plasmid's Addgene catalogue record and pLannotate feature annotations shown in this document.]
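Description:
pET28 thermo.9 is a bacterial expression plasmid built on the pET28 backbone that encodes thermo.9, a computationally designed variant of Aequorea victoria GFP. According to the record, the design was generated with the htFuncLib algorithm and carries the substitutions T167V, T203H and E222Q; it belongs to a collection of GFP variants with redesigned chromophore-pocket positions. The roughly 750 bp insert was introduced by BsaI-based cloning that destroyed both sites. Automated annotation matches the coding region to mEGFP, consistent with a GFP-derived sequence. A short upstream match to a composite tag most likely reflects the N-terminal His tag listed in the catalogue entry, which allows metal-affinity purification. A small downstream match to a T7 gene 10-derived solubility tag is only a fragment and is probably residual vector sequence rather than a functional fusion.

Expression follows the standard pET arrangement: a T7 promoter with an adjacent lac operator, the T7 gene 10 ribosome binding site and a T7 terminator flank the open reading frame. A plasmid-borne lacI gene supplies repressor, so transcription stays low until IPTG induction in a host that provides T7 RNA polymerase. The plasmid is propagated through a ColE1/pBR322-type origin accompanied by the bom and rop regions, and is selected with kanamycin through the aminoglycoside phosphotransferase gene. The catalogue lists it as high copy, although rop is normally associated with reduced copy number. An f1 origin is also present, and the tetracycline resistance fragments are non-functional backbone remnants. The sequenced record of 5,952 nt agrees well with the stated backbone and insert sizes. The construct suits production and purification of the thermo.9 protein in E. coli for characterisation of its fluorescence and stability.
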