Features (pLannotate 1.2.2; 19 found; start..end, strand, type, name):
      1..19      +  promoter       T7 promoter: promoter for bacteriophage T7 RNA polymerase
     20..44      +  protein_bind   lac operator: The lac repressor binds to the lac operator to inhibit transcription in E. coli. This inhibition can be relieved by adding lactose or isopropyl-β-D-thiogalactopyranoside (IPTG). lac repressor encoded by lacI
     59..81      +  RBS            RBS: efficient ribosome binding site from bacteriophage T7 gene 10 (Olins and Rangwala, 1989)
    100..116     +  CDS            capTEV™ (fragment): composite tag for in vivo biotinylation, TEV protease cleavage, and 6xHis tagging
    118..831     +  CDS            mEGFP: mEGFP is a basic (constitutively fluorescent) green fluorescent protein published in 2002, derived from Aequorea victoria. It has moderate acid sensitivity.
    844..893     +  CDS            SET1 (fragment): solubility-enhancement tag derived from T7 phage gene 10B
    901..948     +  terminator     T7 terminator: transcription terminator for bacteriophage T7 RNA polymerase
    985..1413    +  rep_origin     f1 ori (sequence partly withheld): f1 bacteriophage origin of replication; arrow indicates direction of (+) strand synthesis
   1466..1523    +  promoter       AmpR promoter (fragment): bla
   1532..2347    -  CDS            KanR: aminoglycoside phosphotransferase; aph(3')-Ia; confers resistance to kanamycin in bacteria or G418 (Geneticin®) in eukaryotes
   2469..3057    +  rep_origin     ori: high-copy-number ColE1/pMB1/pBR322/pUC origin of replication
   3243..3382    -  misc_feature   bom: basis of mobility region from pBR322
   3484..3675    -  CDS            rop: Rop protein, which maintains plasmids at low copy number; rop
   3692..4072    +  CDS            YPB1_ECOLX: Protein predicted: Swiss-Prot protein existence level 4. From Escherichia coli.
   4144..4435    -  CDS            TcR (fragment): tetracycline efflux protein; tet; confers resistance to tetracycline
   4450..4471    -  protein_bind   CAP binding site: CAP binding activates transcription in the presence of cAMP. E. coli catabolite activator protein
   4484..5566    -  CDS            lacI: lac repressor; lacI; The lac repressor binds to the lac operator to inhibit transcription in E. coli. This inhibition can be relieved by adding lactose or isopropyl-β-D-thiogalactopyranoside (IPTG).
   5567..5644    -  promoter       lacI promoter: lacI
   5652..5931    -  CDS            TcR (fragment): tetracycline efflux protein; tet; confers resistance to tetracycline
>Addgene plasmid #191882 | pET28 thermo.9 | addgene full sequence | sequence record 378576 | Addgene NGS Result
TAATACGACTCACTATAGGGGAATTGTGAGCGGATAACAATTCCCCTCTAGAAATAATTTTGTTTAACTT
TAAGAAGGAGATATACCATGGGCAGCAGCCATCATCATCATCATCACGTTAGCAAGGGCGAGGAGCTGTT
CACCGGCGTAGTTCCTATCCTTGTAGAGCTTGATGGGGACGTTAACGGCCACAAGTTCTCAGTGAGAGGA
GAGGGCGAAGGGGATGCGACATACGGAAAACTTACGCTTAAGTTTATTTGCACAACTGGCAAATTGCCCG
TGCCGTGGCCCACCTTAGTTACTACTCTGACCTACGGAGTTCAGTGTTTCAGCCGGTACCCCGACCATAT
GAAACAGCATGACTTTTTTAAAAGTGCAATGCCTGAGGGCTATGTGCAGGAACGCACAATATTCTTTAAA
GATGATGGTTGTTATAAGACCCGGGCCGAAGTTAAATTTGAGGGTGACACCCTTGTTAATCGGATTGAAC
TTCATGGCATAGATTTTAAAGAGGACGGCAACATTCTGGGGCACAAGTTAGAGTACAATTATAACTCTCA
TAATGTCTATATTATGCCAGATAAACAAAATAATGGCATTAAGGTCAATTTTAAAGTTCGTCATAACATA
GAAGACGGGTCCGTTCAGCTTGCCGACCACTATCAACAAAACACACCGATTGGAGATGGCCCGGTTCTGC
TGCCCGATTATCATTATTTACATCATTGGTCCGAGTTAAGCAAAGATCCGAACGAGAAGAGAGATCATAT
GGTGTTGCTGCAATTTGTGGAAGCCGCTGGCATTACTCTCGGCATGGACGAGCTGTATAAGTAATGAGAT
CCGGCTGCTAACAAAGCCCGAAAGGAAGCTGAGTTGGCTGCTGCCACCGCTGAGCAATAACTAGCATAAC
CCCTTGGGGCCTCTAAACGGGTCTTGAGGGGTTTTTTGCTGAAAGGAGGAACTATATCCGGATTGGCGAA
TGGG
[124 nt withheld, positions 985-1108]
C
[91 nt withheld, positions 1110-1200]
A
[49 nt withheld, positions 1202-1250]
CCTTTGACGTTGGAGTCCACGTTCTTT
[37 nt withheld, positions 1278-1314]
ACCCTATCTCGGTCTATTCTTTTGATTTATAAGGGATTTTGCCGATTTCGGCCTATTGGTTAAAAAATGA
GCTGATTTAACAAAAATTTAACGCGAATTTTAACAAAATATTAACGCTTACAATTTAGGTGGCACTTTTC
GGGGAAATGTGCGCGGAACCCCTATTTGTTTATTTTTCTAAATACATTCAAATATGTATCCGCTCATGAA
TTAATTCTTAGAAAAACTCATCGAGCATCAAATGAAACTGCAATTTATTCATATCAGGATTATCAATACC
ATATTTTTGAAAAAGCCGTTTCTGTAATGAAGGAGAAAACTCACCGAGGCAGTTCCATAGGATGGCAAGA
TCCTGGTATCGGTCTGCGATTCCGACTCGTCCAACATCAATACAACCTATTAATTTCCCCTCGTCAAAAA
TAAGGTTATCAAGTGAGAAATCACCATGAGTGACGACTGAATCCGGTGAGAATGGCAAAAGTTTATGCAT
TTCTTTCCAGACTTGTTCAACAGGCCAGCCATTACGCTCGTCATCAAAATCACTCGCATCAACCAAACCG
TTATTCATTCGTGATTGCGCCTGAGCGAGACGAAATACGCGATCGCTGTTAAAAGGACAATTACAAACAG
GAATCGAATGCAACCGGCGCAGGAACACTGCCAGCGCATCAACAATATTTTCACCTGAATCAGGATATTC
TTCTAATACCTGGAATGCTGTTTTCCCGGGGATCGCAGTGGTGAGTAACCATGCATCATCAGGAGTACGG
ATAAAATGCTTGATGGTCGGAAGAGGCATAAATTCCGTCAGCCAGTTTAGTCTGACCATCTCATCTGTAA
CATCATTGGCAACGCTACCTTTGCCATGTTTCAGAAACAACTCTGGCGCATCGGGCTTCCCATACAATCG
ATAGATTGTCGCACCTGATTGCCCGACATTATCGCGAGCCCATTTATACCCATATAAATCAGCATCCATG
TTGGAATTTAATCGCGGCCTAGAGCAAGACGTTTCCCGTTGAATATGGCTCATAACACCCCTTGTATTAC
TGTTTATGTAAGCAGACAGTTTTATTGTTCATGACCAAAATCCCTTAACGTGAGTTTTCGTTCCACTGAG
CGTCAGACCCCGTAGAAAAGATCAAAGGATCTTCTTGAGATCCTTTTTTTCTGCGCGTAATCTGCTGCTT
GCAAACAAAAAAACCACCGCTACCAGCGGTGGTTTGTTTGCCGGATCAAGAGCTACCAACTCTTTTTCCG
AAGGTAACTGGCTTCAGCAGAGCGCAGATACCAAATACTGTCCTTCTAGTGTAGCCGTAGTTAGGCCACC
ACTTCAAGAACTCTGTAGCACCGCCTACATACCTCGCTCTGCTAATCCTGTTACCAGTGGCTGCTGCCAG
TGGCGATAAGTCGTGTCTTACCGGGTTGGACTCAAGACGATAGTTACCGGATAAGGCGCAGCGGTCGGGC
TGAACGGGGGGTTCGTGCACACAGCCCAGCTTGGAGCGAACGACCTACACCGAACTGAGATACCTACAGC
GTGAGCTATGAGAAAGCGCCACGCTTCCCGAAGGGAGAAAGGCGGACAGGTATCCGGTAAGCGGCAGGGT
CGGAACAGGAGAGCGCACGAGGGAGCTTCCAGGGGGAAACGCCTGGTATCTTTATAGTCCTGTCGGGTTT
CGCCACCTCTGACTTGAGCGTCGATTTTTGTGATGCTCGTCAGGGGGGCGGAGCCTATGGAAAAACGCCA
GCAACGCGGCCTTTTTACGGTTCCTGGCCTTTTGCTGGCCTTTTGCTCACATGTTCTTTCCTGCGTTATC
CCCTGATTCTGTGGATAACCGTATTACCGCCTTTGAGTGAGCTGATACCGCTCGCCGCAGCCGAACGACC
GAGCGCAGCGAGTCAGTGAGCGAGGAAGCGGAAGAGCGCCTGATGCGGTATTTTCTCCTTACGCATCTGT
GCGGTATTTCACACCGCAATGGTGCACTCTCAGTACAATCTGCTCTGATGCCGCATAGTTAAGCCAGTAT
ACACTCCGCTATCGCTACGTGACTGGGTCATGGCTGCGCCCCGACACCCGCCAACACCCGCTGACGCGCC
CTGACGGGCTTGTCTGCTCCCGGCATCCGCTTACAGACAAGCTGTGACCGTCTCCGGGAGCTGCATGTGT
CAGAGGTTTTCACCGTCATCACCGAAACGCGCGAGGCAGCTGCGGTAAAGCTCATCAGCGTGGTCGTGAA
GCGATTCACAGATGTCTGCCTGTTCATCCGCGTCCAGCTCGTTGAGTTTCTCCAGAAGCGTTAATGTCTG
GCTTCTGATAAAGCGGGCCATGTTAAGGGCGGTTTTTTCCTGTTTGGTCACTGATGCCTCCGTGTAAGGG
GGATTTCTGTTCATGGGGGTAATGATACCGATGAAACGAGAGAGGATGCTCACGATACGGGTTACTGATG
ATGAACATGCCCGGTTACTGGAACGTTGTGAGGGTAAACAACTGGCGGTATGGATGCGGCGGGACCAGAG
AAAAATCACTCAGGGTCAATGCCAGCGCTTCGTTAATACAGATGTAGGTGTTCCACAGGGTAGCCAGCAG
CATCCTGCGATGCAGATCCGGAACATAATGGTGCAGGGCGCTGACTTCCGCGTTTCCAGACTTTACGAAA
CACGGAAACCGAAGACCATTCATGTTGTTGCTCAGGTCGCAGACGTTTTGCAGCAGCAGTCGCTTCACGT
TCGCTCGCGTATCGGTGATTCATTCTGCTAACCAGTAAGGCAACCCCGCCAGCCTAGCCGGGTCCTCAAC
GACAGGAGCACGATCATGCGCACCCGTGGGGCCGCCATGCCGGCGATAATGGCCTGCTTCTCGCCGAAAC
GTTTGGTGGCGGGACCAGTGACGAAGGCTTGAGCGAGGGCGTGCAAGATTCCGAATACCGCAAGCGACAG
GCCGATCATCGTCGCGCTCCAGCGAAAGCGGTCCTCGCCGAAAATGACCCAGAGCGCTGCCGGCACCTGT
CCTACGAGTTGCATGATAAAGAAGACAGTCATAAGTGCGGCGACGATAGTCATGCCCCGCGCCCACCGGA
AGGAGCTGACTGGGTTGAAGGCTCTCAAGGGCATCGGTCGAGATCCCGGTGCCTAATGAGTGAGCTAACT
TACATTAATTGCGTTGCGCTCACTGCCCGCTTTCCAGTCGGGAAACCTGTCGTGCCAGCTGCATTAATGA
ATCGGCCAACGCGCGGGGAGAGGCGGTTTGCGTATTGGGCGCCAGGGTGGTTTTTCTTTTCACCAGTGAG
ACGGGCAACAGCTGATTGCCCTTCACCGCCTGGCCCTGAGAGAGTTGCAGCAAGCGGTCCACGCTGGTTT
GCCCCAGCAGGCGAAAATCCTGTTTGATGGTGGTTAACGGCGGGATATAACATGAGCTGTCTTCGGTATC
GTCGTATCCCACTACCGAGATATCCGCACCAACGCGCAGCCCGGACTCGGTAATGGCGCGCATTGCGCCC
AGCGCCATCTGATCGTTGGCAACCAGCATCGCAGTGGGAACGATGCCCTCATTCAGCATTTGCATGGTTT
GTTGAAAACCGGACATGGCACTCCAGTCGCCTTCCCGTTCCGCTATCGGCTGAATTTGATTGCGAGTGAG
ATATTTATGCCAGCCAGCCAGACGCAGACGCGCCGAGACAGAACTTAATGGGCCCGCTAACAGCGCGATT
TGCTGGTGACCCAATGCGACCAGATGCTCCACGCCCAGTCGCGTACCGTCTTCATGGGAGAAAATAATAC
TGTTGATGGGTGTCTGGTCAGAGACATCAAGAAATAACGCCGGAACATTAGTGCAGGCAGCTTCCACAGC
AATGGCATCCTGGTCATCCAGCGGATAGTTAATGATCAGCCCACTGACGCGTTGCGCGAGAAGATTGTGC
ACCGCCGCTTTACAGGCTTCGACGCCGCTTCGTTCTACCATCGACACCACCACGCTGGCACCCAGTTGAT
CGGCGCGAGATTTAATCGCCGCGACAATTTGCGACGGCGCGTGCAGGGCCAGACTGGAGGTGGCAACGCC
AATCAGCAACGACTGTTTGCCCGCCAGTTGTTGTGCCACGCGGTTGGGAATGTAATTCAGCTCCGCCATC
GCCGCTTCCACTTTTTCCCGCGTTTTCGCAGAAACGTGGCTGGCCTGGTTCACCACGCGGGAAACGGTCT
GATAAGAGACACCGGCATACTCTGCGACATCGTATAACGTTACTGGTTTCACATTCACCACCCTGAATTG
ACTCTCTTCCGGGCGCTATCATGCCATACCGCGAAAGGTTTTGCGCCATTCGATGGTGTCCGGGATCTCG
ACGCTCTCCCTTATGCGACTCCTGCATTAGGAAGCAGCCCAGTAGTAGGTTGAGGCCGTTGAGCACCGCC
GCCGCAAGGAATGGTGCATGCAAGGAGATGGCGCCCAACAGTCCCCCGGCCACGGGGCCTGCCACCATAC
CCACGCCGAAACAAGCGCTCATGAGCCCGAAGTGGCGAGCCCGATCTTCCCCATCGGTGATGTCGGCGAT
ATAGGCGCCAGCAACCGCACCTGTGGCGCCGGTGATGCCGGCCACGATGCGTCCGGCGTAGAGGATCGAG
ATCTCGATCCCGCGAAAT
